>Addgene plasmid #211962 | pKLV2-U6gRNA5(FOXH1_5-2)-PGKpuroBFP-W | addgene full sequence | sequence record 419990 | Addgene NGS Result
GTCAATAATGACGTATGTTCCCATAGTAACGCCAATAGGGACTTTCCATTGACGTCAATGGGTGGAGTAT
TTACGGTAAACTGCCCACTTGGCAGTACATCAAGTGTATCATATGCCAAGTACGCCCCCTATTGACGTCA
ATGACGGTAAATGGCCCGCCTGGCATTATGCCCAGTACATGACCTTATGGGACTTTCCTACTTGGCAGTA
CATCTACGTATTAGTCATCGCTATTACCATGGTGATGCGGTTTTGGCAGTACATCAATGGGCGTGGATAG
CGGTTTGACTCACGGGGATTTCCAAGTCTCCACCCCATTGACGTCAATGGGAGTTTGTTTTGGCACCAAA
ATCAACGGGACTTTCCAAAATGTCGTAACAACTCCGCCCCATTGACGCAAATGGGCGGTAGGCGTGTACG
GTGGGAGGTCTATATAAGCAGCGCGTTTTGCCTGTACTGGGTCTCTCTGGTTAGACCAGATCTGAGCCTG
GGAGCTCTCTGGCTAACTAGGGAACCCACTGCTTAAGCCTCAATAAAGCTTGCCTTGAGTGCTTCAAGTA
GTGTGTGCCCGTCTGTTGTGTGACTCTGGTAACTAGAGATCCCTCAGACCCTTTTAGTCAGTGTGGAAAA
TCTCTAGCAGTGGCGCCCGAACAGGGACTTGAAAGCGAAAGGGAAACCAGAGGAGCTCTCTCGACGCAGG
ACTCGGCTTGCTGAAGCGCGCACGGCAAGAGGCGAGGGGCGGCGACTGGTGAGTACGCCAAAAATTTTGA
CTAGCGGAGGCTAGAAGGAGAGAGATGGGTGCGAGAGCGTCAGTATTAAGCGGGGGAGAATTAGATCGCG
ATGGGAAAAAATTCGGTTAAGGCCAGGGGGAAAGAAAAAATATAAATTAAAACATATAGTATGGGCAAGC
AGGGAGCTAGAACGATTCGCAGTTAATCCTGGCCTGTTAGAAACATCAGAAGGCTGTAGACAAATACTGG
GACAGCTACAACCATCCCTTCAGACAGGATCAGAAGAACTTAGATCATTATATAATACAGTAGCAACCCT
CTATTGTGTGCATCAAAGGATAGAGATAAAAGACACCAAGGAAGCTTTAGACAAGATAGAGGAAGAGCAA
AACAAAAGTAAGACCACCGCACAGCAAGCGGCCGGCCGCGCTGATCTTCAGACCTGGAGGAGGAGATATG
AGGGACAATTGGAGAAGTGAATTATATAAATATAAAGTAGTAAAAATTGAACCATTAGGAGTAGCACCCA
CCAAGGCAAAGAGAAGAGTGGTGCAGAGAGAAAAAAGAGCAGTGGGAATAGGAGCTTTGTTCCTTGGGTT
CTTGGGAGCAGCAGGAAGCACTATGGGCGCAGCGTCAATGACGCTGACGGTACAGGCCAGACAATTATTG
TCTGGTATAGTGCAGCAGCAGAACAATTTGCTGAGGGCTATTGAGGCGCAACAGCATCTGTTGCAACTCA
CAGTCTGGGGCATCAAGCAGCTCCAGGCAAGAATCCTGGCTGTGGAAAGATACCTAAAGGATCAACAGCT
CCTGGGGATTTGGGGTTGCTCTGGAAAACTCATTTGCACCACTGCTGTGCCTTGGAATGCTAGTTGGAGT
AATAAATCTCTGGAACAGATTTGGAATCACACGACCTGGATGGAGTGGGACAGAGAAATTAACAATTACA
CAAGCTTAATACACTCCTTAATTGAAGAATCGCAAAACCAGCAAGAAAAGAATGAACAAGAATTATTGGA
ATTAGATAAATGGGCAAGTTTGTGGAATTGGTTTAACATAACAAATTGGCTGTGGTATATAAAATTATTC
ATAATGATAGTAGGAGGCTTGGTAGGTTTAAGAATAGTTTTTGCTGTACTTTCTATAGTGAATAGAGTTA
GGCAGGGATATTCACCATTATCGTTTCAGACCCACCTCCCAACCCCGAGGGGACCCGACAGGCCCGAAGG
AATAGAAGAAGAAGGTGGAGAGAGAGACAGAGACAGATCCATTCGATTAGTGAACGGATCGGCACTGCGT
GCGCCAATTCTGCAGACAAATGGCAGTATTCATCCACAATTTTAAAAGAAAAGGGGGGATTGGGGGGTAC
AGTGCAGGGGAAAGAATAGTAGACATAATAGCAACAGACATACAAACTAAAGAATTACAAAAACAAATTA
CAAAAATTCAAAATTTTCGGGTTTATTACAGGGACAGCAGAGATCCAGTTTGGTTAGTACCGGGCCCTAC
GCGTCCAAGGTCGGGCAGGAAGAGGGCCTATTTCCCATGATTCCTTCATATTTGCATATACGATACAAGG
CTGTTAGAGAGATAATTAGAATTAATTTGACTGTAAACACAAAGATATTAGTACAAAATACGTGACGTAG
AAAGTAATAATTTCTTGGGTAGTTTGCAGTTTTAAAATTATGTTTTAAAATGGACTATCATATGCTTACC
GTAACTTGAAAGTATTTCGATTTCTTGGCTTTATATATCTTGTGGAAAGGACGAAACACCGGCTGCACGG
CCGGCCATACGTTTAAGAGCTATGCTGGAAACAGCATAGCAAGTTTAAATAAGGCTAGTCCGTTATCAAC
TTGAAAAAGTGGCACCGAGTCGGTGCTTTTTTTGGATCCAATTCTACCGGGTAGGGGAGGCGCTTTTCCC
AAGGCAGTCTGGAGCATGCGCTTTAGCAGCCCCGCTGGGCACTTGGCGCTACACAAGTGGCCTCTGGCCT
CGCACACATTCCACATCCACCGGTAGGCGCCAACCGGCTCCGTTCTTTGGTGGCCCCTTCGCGCCACCTT
CTACTCCTCCCCTAGTCAGGAAGTTCCCCCCCGCCCCGCAGCTCGCGTCGTGCAGGACGTGACAAATGGA
AGTAGCACGTCTCACTAGTCTCGTGCAGATGGACAGCACCGCTGAGCAATGGAAGCGGGTAGGCCTTTGG
GGCAGCGGCCAATAGCAGCTTTGCTCCTTCGCTTTCTGGGCTCAGAGGCTGGGAAGGGGTGGGTCCGGGG
GCGGGCTCAGGGGCGGGCTCAGGGGCGGGGCGGGCGCCCGAAGGTCCTCCGGAGGCCCGGCATTCTGCAC
GCTTCAAAAGCGCACGTCTGCCGCGCTGTTCTCCTCTTCCTCATCTCCGGGCCTTTCGACCTGCATCCAT
CTAGATCTCGAGCAGCTGAAGCTTACCATGACCGAGTACAAGCCCACGGTGCGCCTCGCCACCCGCGACG
ACGTCCCCAGGGCCGTACGCACCCTCGCCGCCGCGTTCGCCGACTACCCCGCCACGCGCCACACCGTCGA
TCCGGACCGCCACATCGAGCGGGTCACCGAGCTGCAAGAACTCTTCCTCACGCGCGTCGGGCTCGACATC
GGCAAGGTGTGGGTCGCGGACGACGGCGCCGCGGTGGCGGTCTGGACCACGCCGGAGAGCGTCGAAGCGG
GGGCGGTGTTCGCCGAGATCGGCCCGCGCATGGCCGAGTTGAGCGGTTCCCGGCTGGCCGCGCAGCAACA
GATGGAAGGCCTCCTGGCGCCGCACCGGCCCAAGGAGCCCGCGTGGTTCCTGGCCACCGTCGGCGTCTCG
CCCGACCACCAGGGCAAGGGTCTGGGCAGCGCCGTCGTGCTCCCCGGAGTGGAGGCGGCCGAGCGCGCCG
GGGTGCCCGCCTTCCTGGAGACCTCCGCGCCCCGCAACCTCCCCTTCTACGAGCGGCTCGGCTTCACCGT
CACCGCCGACGTCGAGGTGCCCGAAGGACCGCGCACCTGGTGCATGACCCGCAAGCCCGGTGCCGGCGGC
GGGTCCGGAGGAGAGGGCAGAGGAAGTCTCCTAACATGCGGTGACGTGGAGGAGAATCCTGGCCCAATGA
GCGAGCTGATTAAGGAGAACATGCACATGAAGCTGTACATGGAGGGCACCGTGGACAACCATCACTTCAA
GTGCACATCCGAGGGCGAAGGCAAGCCCTACGAGGGCACCCAGACCATGAGAATCAAGGTGGTCGAGGGC
GGCCCTCTCCCCTTCGCCTTCGACATCCTGGCTACTAGCTTCCTCTACGGCAGCAAGACCTTCATCAACC
ACACCCAGGGCATCCCCGACTTCTTCAAGCAGTCCTTCCCTGAGGGCTTCACATGGGAGAGAGTCACCAC
ATACGAGGACGGGGGCGTGCTGACCGCTACCCAGGACACCAGCCTCCAGGACGGCTGCCTCATCTACAAC
GTCAAGATCAGAGGGGTGAACTTCACATCCAACGGCCCTGTGATGCAGAAGAAAACACTCGGCTGGGAGG
CCTTCACCGAGACGCTGTACCCCGCTGACGGCGGCCTGGAAGGCAGAAACGACATGGCCCTGAAGCTCGT
GGGCGGGAGCCATCTGATCGCAAACATCAAGACCACATATAGATCCAAGAAACCCGCTAAGAACCTCAAG
ATGCCTGGCGTCTACTATGTGGACTACAGACTGGAAAGAATCAAGGAGGCCAACAACGAGACCTACGTCG
AGCAGCACGAGGTGGCAGTGGCCAGATACTGCGACCTCCCTAGCAAACTGGGGCACAAGCTTAATTGAGC
GGCCGCTCAACCTCTGGATTACAAAATTTGTGAAAGATTGACTGGTATTCTTAACTATGTTGCTCCTTTT
ACGCTATGTGGATACGCTGCTTTAATGCCTTTGTATCATGCTATTGCTTCCCGTATGGCTTTCATTTTCT
CCTCCTTGTATAAATCCTGGTTGCTGTCTCTTTATGAGGAGTTGTGGCCCGTTGTCAGGCAACGTGGCGT
GGTGTGCACTGTGTTTGCTGACGCAACCCCCACTGGTTGGGGCATTGCCACCACCTGTCAGCTCCTTTCC
GGGACTTTCGCTTTCCCCCTCCCTATTGCCACGGCGGAACTCATCGCCGCCTGCCTTGCCCGCTGCTGGA
CAGGGGCTCGGCTGTTGGGCACTGACAATTCCGTGGTGTTGTCGGGGAAATCATCGTCCTTTCCTTGGCT
GCTCGCCTGTGTTGCCACCTGGATTCTGCGCGGGACGTCCTTCTGCTACGTCCCTTCGGCCCTCAATCCA
GCGGACCTTCCTTCCCGCGGCCTGCTGCCGGCTCTGCGGCCTCTTCCGCGTCTACGCCTTCGCCCTCAGA
CGAGTCGGATCTCCCTTTGGGCCGCCTCCCCGCAGGTACCTTTAAGACCAATGACTTACAAGGCAGCTGT
AGATCTTAGCCACTTTTTAAAAGAAAAGGGGGGACTGGAAGGGCTAATTCACTCCCAAAGAAGTCAAGAT
CTGCTTTTTGCCTGTACTGGGTCTCTCTGGTTAGACCAGAGTCTCTCTGGTTAGACCAGATCTGAGCCTG
GGAGCTCTCTGGCTAACTAGGGAACCCACTGCTTAAGCCTCAATAAAGCTTGCCTTGAGTGCTTCAAGTA
GTGTGTGCCCGTCTGTTGTGTGACTCTGGTAACTAGAGATCCCTCAGACCCTTTTAGTCAGTGTGGAAAA
TCTCTAGCAGTTTAAACCCGCTGATCAGCCTCGACTGTGCCTTCTAGTTGCCAGCCATCTGTTGTTTGCC
CCTCCCCCGTGCCTTCCTTGACCCTGGAAGGTGCCACTCCCACTGTCCTTTCCTAATAAAATGAGGAAAT
TGCATCGCATTGTCTGAGTAGGTGTCATTCTATTCTGGGGGGTGGGGTGGGGCAGGACAGCAAGGGGGAG
GATTGGGAAGTCAATAGCAGGCATGCTGGGGATGCGGTGGGCTCTATGGGCGGCCGTTAATTAAGCTTTT
GTTCCCTTTAGTGAGGGTTAATTGCGCGCTTGGCGTAATCATGGTCATAGCTGTTTCCTGTGTGAAATTG
TTATCCGCTCACAATTCCACACAACATACGAGCCGGGAGCATAAAGTGTAAAGCCTGGGGTGCCTAATGA
GTGAGCTAACTCACATTAATTGCGTTGCGCTCACTGCCCGCTTTCCAGTCGGGAAACCTGTCGTGCCAGC
TGCATTAATGAATCGGCCAACGCGCGGGGAGAGGCGGTTTGCGTATTGGGCGCTCTTCCGCTTCCTCGCT
CACTGACTCGCTGCGCTCGGTCGTTCGGCTGCGGCGAGCGGTATCAGCTCACTCAAAGGCGGTAATACGG
TTATCCACAGAATCAGGGGATAACGCAGGAAAGAACATGTGAGCAAAAGGCCAGCAAAAGGCCAGGAACC
GTAAAAAGGCCGCGTTGCTGGCGTTTTTCCATAGGCTCCGCCCCCCTGACGAGCATCACAAAAATCGACG
CTCAAGTCAGAGGTGGCGAAACCCGACAGGACTATAAAGATACCAGGCGTTTCCCCCTGGAAGCTCCCTC
GTGCGCTCTCCTGTTCCGACCCTGCCGCTTACCGGATACCTGTCCGCCTTTCTCCCTTCGGGAAGCGTGG
CGCTTTCTCATAGCTCACGCTGTAGGTATCTCAGTTCGGTGTAGGTCGTTCGCTCCAAGCTGGGCTGTGT
GCACGAACCCCCCGTTCAGCCCGACCGCTGCGCCTTATCCGGTAACTATCGTCTTGAGTCCAACCCGGTA
AGACACGACTTATCGCCACTGGCAGCAGCCACTGGTAACAGGATTAGCAGAGCGAGGTATGTAGGCGGTG
CTACAGAGTTCTTGAAGTGGTGGCCTAACTACGGCTACACTAGAAGAACAGTATTTGGTATCTGCGCTCT
GCTGAAGCCAGTTACCTTCGGAAAAAGAGTTGGTAGCTCTTGATCCGGCAAACAAACCACCGCTGGTAGC
GGTGGTTTTTTTGTTTGCAAGCAGCAGATTACGCGCAGAAAAAAAGGATCTCAAGAAGATCCTTTGATCT
TTTCTACGGGGTCTGACGCTCAGTGGAACGAAAACTCACGTTAAGGGATTTTGGTCATGAGATTATCAAA
AAGGATCTTCACCTAGATCCTTTTAAATTAAAAATGAAGTTTTAAATCAATCTAAAGTATATATGAGTAA
ACTTGGTCTGACAGTTACCAATGCTTAATCAGTGAGGCACCTATCTCAGCGATCTGTCTATTTCGTTCAT
CCATAGTTGCCTGACTCCCCGTCGTGTAGATAACTACGATACGGGAGGGCTTACCATCTGGCCCCAGTGC
TGCAATGATACCGCGAGACCCACGCTCACCGGCTCCAGATTTATCAGCAATAAACCAGCCAGCCGGAAGG
GCCGAGCGCAGAAGTGGTCCTGCAACTTTATCCGCCTCCATCCAGTCTATTAATTGTTGCCGGGAAGCTA
GAGTAAGTAGTTCGCCAGTTAATAGTTTGCGCAACGTTGTTGCCATTGCTACAGGCATCGTGGTGTCACG
CTCGTCGTTTGGTATGGCTTCATTCAGCTCCGGTTCCCAACGATCAAGGCGAGTTACATGATCCCCCATG
TTGTGCAAAAAAGCGGTTAGCTCCTTCGGTCCTCCGATCGTTGTCAGAAGTAAGTTGGCCGCAGTGTTAT
CACTCATGGTTATGGCAGCACTGCATAATTCTCTTACTGTCATGCCATCCGTAAGATGCTTTTCTGTGAC
TGGTGAGTACTCAACCAAGTCATTCTGAGAATAGTGTATGCGGCGACCGAGTTGCTCTTGCCCGGCGTCA
ATACGGGATAATACCGCGCCACATAGCAGAACTTTAAAAGTGCTCATCATTGGAAAACGTTCTTCGGGGC
GAAAACTCTCAAGGATCTTACCGCTGTTGAGATCCAGTTCGATGTAACCCACTCGTGCACCCAACTGATC
TTCAGCATCTTTTACTTTCACCAGCGTTTCTGGGTGAGCAAAAACAGGAAGGCAAAATGCCGCAAAAAAG
GGAATAAGGGCGACACGGAAATGTTGAATACTCATACTCTTCCTTTTTCAATATTATTGAAGCATTTATC
AGGGTTATTGTCTCATGAGCGGATACATATTTGAATGTATTTAGAAAAATAAACAAATAGGGGTTCCGCG
CACATTTCCCCGAAAAGTGCCACCTAAATTGTAAGCGTTAATATTTTGTTAAAATTCGCGTTAAATTTTT
GTTAAATCAGCTCATTTTTTAACCAATAGGCCGAAATCGGCAAAATCCCTTATAAATCAAAAGAATAGAC
CGAGATAGGGT
[37 nt withheld, positions 8062-8098]
AAAGAACGTGGACTCCAACGTCAAAGG
[49 nt withheld, positions 8126-8174]
T
[91 nt withheld, positions 8176-8266]
G
[124 nt withheld, positions 8268-8391]
CCCATTCGCCATTCAGGCTGCGCAACTGTTGGGAAGGGCGATCGGTGCGGGCCTCTTCGCTATTACGCCA
GCTGGCGAAAGGGGGATGTGCTGCAAGGCGATTAAGTTGGGTAACGCCAGGGTTTTCCCAGTCACGACGT
TGTAAAACGACGGCCAGTGAGCGCGCGTAATACGACTCACTATAGGGCGAATTGACTAGTACATAACTTA
CGGTAAATGGCCCGCCTGGCTGACCGCCCAACGACCCCCGCCCATTGAC
Features (pLannotate 1.2.2; 28 found; start..end, strand, type, name):
    242..441     +  promoter       CMV promoter: human cytomegalovirus (CMV) immediate early promoter
    459..639     +  LTR            5' LTR (truncated): truncated 5' long terminal repeat (LTR) from HIV-1
    686..811     +  misc_feature   HIV-1 Ψ: packaging signal of human immunodeficiency virus type 1
    795..1133    +  CDS            HIV-1 gag (fragment): gag protein from human immunodeficiency virus 1; gag
   1310..1543    +  misc_feature   RRE: The Rev response element (RRE) of HIV-1 allows for Rev-dependent mRNA export from the nucleus to the cytoplasm.
   1920..2020    +  CDS            Rev (fragment): human immunodeficiency virus 1 (HIV-1) Rev protein; rev; enhances nuclear export of unspliced and incompletely spliced viral mRNAs
   2070..2187    +  misc_feature   cPPT/CTS: central polypurine tract and central termination sequence of HIV-1
   2262..2502    +  promoter       U6 promoter: RNA polymerase III promoter for human U6 snRNA
   2549..2616    +  misc_RNA       tracrRNA (fragment): trans-activating CRISPR RNA for the Streptococcus pyogenes CRISPR/Cas9 system
   2639..3138    +  promoter       PGK promoter: mouse phosphoglycerate kinase 1 promoter
   3178..3774    +  CDS            PuroR (fragment): puromycin N-acetyltransferase; pac from Streptomyces; confers resistance to puromycin
   3847..4545    +  CDS            TagBFP: TagBFP is a basic (constitutively fluorescent) blue fluorescent protein published in 2008, derived from Entacmaea quadricolor. It is reported to be a very rapidly-maturing monomer with very low acid sensitivity.
   4557..5143    +  misc_feature   WPRE: woodchuck hepatitis virus posttranscriptional regulatory element
   5137..5283    +  CDS            nef (fragment): NEF_HV1LA - Experimental evidence at protein level: Swiss-Prot protein existence level 1. Extracellular Nef protein targets CD4(+) T-lymphocytes for apoptosis by interacting with CXCR4 surface receptors. From Human immunodeficiency virus type 1 group M subtype B (isolate Lai) (HIV-1).
   5291..5469    +  LTR            5' LTR (truncated): truncated 5' long terminal repeat (LTR) from HIV-1
   5495..5606    +  polyA_signal   bGH poly(A) signal: bovine growth hormone polyadenylation signal
   5745..5763    -  promoter       T3 promoter: promoter for bacteriophage T3 RNA polymerase
   5808..5824    -  protein_bind   lac operator: The lac repressor binds to the lac operator to inhibit transcription in E. coli. This inhibition can be relieved by adding lactose or isopropyl-β-D-thiogalactopyranoside (IPTG). lac repressor encoded by lacI
   5832..5862    -  promoter       lac promoter: promoter for the E. coli lac operon
   5877..5898    -  protein_bind   CAP binding site: CAP binding activates transcription in the presence of cAMP. E. coli catabolite activator protein
   5911..6003    -  CDS            lacI (fragment): lac repressor; lacI; The lac repressor binds to the lac operator to inhibit transcription in E. coli. This inhibition can be relieved by adding lactose or isopropyl-β-D-thiogalactopyranoside (IPTG).
   6186..6774    -  rep_origin     ori: high-copy-number ColE1/pMB1/pBR322/pUC origin of replication
   6945..7805    -  CDS            AmpR: β-lactamase; bla; confers resistance to ampicillin, carbenicillin, and related antibiotics
   7806..7910    -  promoter       AmpR promoter: bla
   7963..8391    -  rep_origin     f1 ori (sequence partly withheld): f1 bacteriophage origin of replication; arrow indicates direction of (+) strand synthesis
   8396..8551    -  CDS            lacZα (fragment): LacZα fragment of β-galactosidase; lacZ fragment
   8559..8577    +  promoter       T7 promoter: promoter for bacteriophage T7 RNA polymerase
   8591..241     +  enhancer       CMV enhancer (across the origin): human cytomegalovirus immediate early enhancer
