[The description below was written by a language model from this plasmid's Addgene catalogue record and pLannotate feature annotations shown in this document.]
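Description:
pKLV2-U6gRNA5(FOXH1_5-2)-PGKpuroBFP-W is an 8,650 bp lentiviral CRISPR guide-expression plasmid made by inserting a single-guide RNA spacer against human FOXH1 into the BbsI sites of the pKLV2-U6gRNA5(BbsI)-PGKpuroBFP-W backbone; both sites were destroyed in the cloning. It is maintained in E. coli as a high-copy plasmid through a ColE1/pUC-type origin with ampicillin selection (AmpR under its own bla promoter). It also carries an f1 origin and residual cloning-vector elements, including lac promoter/operator pieces, a lacZα fragment, and T3 and T7 promoters.

The transfer cassette is driven by a CMV enhancer/promoter fused to a truncated HIV-1 5' LTR, which produces the viral genomic RNA in packaging cells. It is followed by the Ψ packaging signal with a gag fragment, the RRE for Rev-dependent nuclear export, and the cPPT/CTS. Within the proviral region, the human U6 Pol III promoter transcribes the FOXH1 spacer joined to a Streptococcus pyogenes Cas9 guide scaffold, annotated as a tracrRNA fragment. A separate mouse PGK promoter drives puromycin N-acetyltransferase followed by TagBFP, so transduced cells can be selected with puromycin and tracked or sorted by blue fluorescence. The element linking the two coding sequences is not annotated. A WPRE enhances transcript expression, and a truncated 3' LTR followed by a bGH polyadenylation signal closes the cassette.

No Cas9 is encoded, so the nuclease must be supplied separately in the target cells. The associated publication used CRISPR perturbations with time-series single-cell RNA-seq to infer gene regulatory networks, which fits use of this construct to perturb FOXH1.
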