Addgene plasmid #211962: pKLV2-U6gRNA5(FOXH1_5-2)-PGKpuroBFP-W
Purpose: Express gRNA against FOXH1 with puro and BFP
Depositing lab: Kosuke Yusa. Depositing organization: Kyoto University, Institute for Life and Medical Sciences. Publication: RENGE infers gene regulatory networks using time-series single-cell RNA-seq data with CRISPR perturbations. Ishikawa M, Sugino S, Masuda Y, Tarumoto Y, Seto Y, Taniyama N, Wagai F, Yamauchi Y, Kojima Y, Kiryu H, Yusa K, Eiraku M, Mochizuki A. Commun Biol. 2023 Dec 28;6(1):1290. doi: 10.1038/s42003-023-05594-4. PubMed 38155269.
Backbone
  Vector backbone: pKLV2-U6gRNA5(BbsI)-PGKpuroBFP-W
  Backbone size w/o insert (bp): 8630
  Total vector size (bp): 8650
  Vector type: Mammalian Expression, Lentiviral, CRISPR
  Selectable markers: Puromycin
Growth in bacteria
  Bacterial resistance: Ampicillin, 100 μg/mL
  Growth temperature: 37°C
  Growth strain: NEB Stable
  Copy number: High Copy
Gene/Insert
  Gene/Insert name: sgRNA targeting FOXH1
  gRNA/shRNA sequence: GCTGCACGGCCGGCCATAC
  Species: H. sapiens (human)
  GenBank ID: NM_003923.3
  Entrez Gene: FOXH1 (a.k.a. FAST-1, FAST1)
  Promoter: Human U6 promoter
  Cloning method: Restriction Enzyme; 5′ cloning site BbsI (destroyed during cloning); 3′ cloning site BbsI (destroyed during cloning)
  Sequencing primers: 5′ AGATAATTAGAATTAATTTGACTG
Terms and licenses: Academic/Nonprofit Terms; Industry Terms: Not Available to Industry
How to cite: pKLV2-U6gRNA5(FOXH1_5-2)-PGKpuroBFP-W was a gift from Kosuke Yusa (Addgene plasmid # 211962 ; http://n2t.net/addgene:211962 ; RRID:Addgene_211962)
